Addgene plasmid #178252: pLKO_C.Ollas.S_mCherry-NLS
Purpose: Nuclear Protein Barcode (nPC) for vector/cell tracking. Contains U6 trRNA cassette for sgRNA cloning. Enables spatial detection of CRISPR screens.
Depositing lab: Brian Brown. Depositing organization: Icahn School of Medicine at Mount Sinai. Publication: Spatial CRISPR genomics identifies regulators of the tumor microenvironment. Dhainaut M, Rose SA, Akturk G, Wroblewska A, Nielsen SR, Park ES, Buckup M, Roudko V, Pia L, Sweeney R, Le Berichel J, Wilk CM, Bektesevic A, Lee BH, Bhardwaj N, Rahman AH, Baccarini A, Gnjatic S, Pe'er D, Merad M, Brown BD. Cell. 2022 Mar 10. pii: S0092-8674(22)00195-7. doi: 10.1016/j.cell.2022.02.015. PubMed 35290801.
Backbone
  Vector backbone: pLKO
  Backbone size w/o insert (bp): 9000
  Vector type: Lentiviral
Growth in bacteria
  Bacterial resistance: Ampicillin, 100 μg/mL
  Growth temperature: 37°C
  Growth strain: NEB Stable
  Copy number: High Copy
Gene/Insert
  Gene/Insert name: nPC Tagged mCherry-NLS
  Species: H. sapiens (human)
  Insert size (bp): 1000
  Promoter: eF1a
  Tag / fusion protein: C.Ollas.S (N terminal on insert); Nuclear Localization Signal (C terminal on insert)
  Cloning method: Restriction Enzyme; 5′ cloning site unknown (unknown if destroyed)
  Sequencing primers: 5′ cctttttgagtttggatcttggttcat
Terms and licenses: Academic/Nonprofit Terms; Industry Terms: Not Available to Industry
Depositor comments: Please visit https://www.biorxiv.org/content/10.1101/2021.07.13.451021v1 for bioRxiv preprint.
How to cite: pLKO_C.Ollas.S_mCherry-NLS was a gift from Brian Brown (Addgene plasmid # 178252 ; http://n2t.net/addgene:178252 ; RRID:Addgene_178252)
