[The description below was written by a language model from this plasmid's Addgene catalogue record and pLannotate feature annotations shown in this document.]
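Description:
pLKO_C.Ollas.S_mCherry-NLS is a lentiviral transfer plasmid on a pLKO backbone that pairs a CRISPR guide RNA cassette with a nuclear protein barcode (nPC), so that transduced cells can be tracked by the epitopes they express. It is maintained in E. coli through a high-copy ColE1/pUC-type origin with ampicillin selection (AmpR). The backbone also carries an f1 origin, an SV40 origin, and remnants of a lac/lacZα cloning region flanked by T7 and T3 promoters. The viral portion has a third-generation layout: an RSV promoter drives a truncated HIV-1 5' LTR, followed by the Ψ packaging signal with a partial gag sequence, the RRE for Rev-dependent export of the genomic RNA, a cPPT/CTS, a WPRE, a second truncated LTR at the 3' end, and an SV40 polyadenylation signal. No mammalian drug-selection marker is annotated, so mCherry fluorescence or the epitope tags appear to be the way to identify transduced cells.

Two expression units sit between the LTRs. A human U6 Pol III promoter precedes an S. pyogenes Cas9 gRNA scaffold, forming the site into which an sgRNA spacer is cloned. No Cas9 is annotated, so it would have to be supplied separately. Downstream, the EF-1α promoter drives mCherry, which according to the catalogue entry carries the C.Ollas.S epitope combination at its N terminus and a nuclear localization signal at its C terminus. The feature table annotates only the mCherry coding region, but unannotated sequence on either side of it is consistent with these additions. Concentrating the tagged reporter in the nucleus gives a compact, antibody-detectable signal. Because each epitope combination can be linked to a particular guide, the stated purpose is vector and cell tracking and spatial, in situ readout of CRISPR screens.
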