Features (pLannotate 1.2.2; 29 found; start..end, strand, type, name):
      6..141     +  rep_origin     SV40 ori: SV40 origin of replication
    162..180     -  promoter       T7 promoter: promoter for bacteriophage T7 RNA polymerase
    188..343     +  CDS            lacZα (fragment): LacZα fragment of β-galactosidase; lacZ fragment
    348..776     +  rep_origin     f1 ori (sequence partly withheld): f1 bacteriophage origin of replication; arrow indicates direction of (+) strand synthesis
    829..933     +  promoter       AmpR promoter: bla
    934..1794    +  CDS            AmpR: β-lactamase; bla; confers resistance to ampicillin, carbenicillin, and related antibiotics
   1965..2553    +  rep_origin     ori: high-copy-number ColE1/pMB1/pBR322/pUC origin of replication
   2736..2828    +  CDS            lacI (fragment): lac repressor; lacI; The lac repressor binds to the lac operator to inhibit transcription in E. coli. This inhibition can be relieved by adding lactose or isopropyl-β-D-thiogalactopyranoside (IPTG).
   2841..2862    +  protein_bind   CAP binding site: CAP binding activates transcription in the presence of cAMP. E. coli catabolite activator protein
   2877..2907    +  promoter       lac promoter: promoter for the E. coli lac operon
   2915..2931    +  protein_bind   lac operator: The lac repressor binds to the lac operator to inhibit transcription in E. coli. This inhibition can be relieved by adding lactose or isopropyl-β-D-thiogalactopyranoside (IPTG). lac repressor encoded by lacI
   2976..2994    +  promoter       T3 promoter: promoter for bacteriophage T3 RNA polymerase
   3022..3248    +  promoter       RSV promoter: Rous sarcoma virus enhancer/promoter
   3249..3429    +  LTR            5' LTR (truncated): truncated 5' long terminal repeat (LTR) from HIV-1
   3476..3601    +  misc_feature   HIV-1 Ψ: packaging signal of human immunodeficiency virus type 1
   3585..3948    +  CDS            HIV-1 gag (fragment): gag protein from human immunodeficiency virus 1; gag
   4094..4327    +  misc_feature   RRE: The Rev response element (RRE) of HIV-1 allows for Rev-dependent mRNA export from the nucleus to the cytoplasm.
   4704..4804    +  CDS            Rev (fragment): human immunodeficiency virus 1 (HIV-1) Rev protein; rev; enhances nuclear export of unspliced and incompletely spliced viral mRNAs
   4854..5094    +  promoter       U6 promoter: RNA polymerase III promoter for human U6 snRNA
   5121..5196    +  misc_RNA       gRNA scaffold: guide RNA scaffold for the Streptococcus pyogenes CRISPR/Cas9 system
   5244..5361    +  misc_feature   cPPT/CTS: central polypurine tract and central termination sequence of HIV-1
   5428..5494    +  CDS            small t antigen (fragment): SV40 (simian virus 40) small t antigen
   5501..6679    +  promoter       EF-1α promoter: strong constitutive promoter for human elongation factor EF-1α
   6696..6721    +  misc_feature   MCS (fragment): multiple cloning site
   6911..7618    +  CDS            mCherry: mCherry is a basic (constitutively fluorescent) red fluorescent protein published in 2004, derived from Discosoma sp.. It is reported to be a very rapidly-maturing monomer with low acid sensitivity.
   7688..8276    +  misc_feature   WPRE: woodchuck hepatitis virus posttranscriptional regulatory element
   8281..8418    +  CDS            nef (fragment): NEF_HV1LA - Experimental evidence at protein level: Swiss-Prot protein existence level 1. Extracellular Nef protein targets CD4(+) T-lymphocytes for apoptosis by interacting with CXCR4 surface receptors. From Human immunodeficiency virus type 1 group M subtype B (isolate Lai) (HIV-1).
   8404..8584    +  LTR            5' LTR (truncated): truncated 5' long terminal repeat (LTR) from HIV-1
   8656..8777    +  polyA_signal   SV40 poly(A) signal: SV40 polyadenylation signal
>Addgene plasmid #178252 | pLKO_C.Ollas.S_mCherry-NLS | addgene full sequence | sequence record 352998 | Addgene NGS Result
CGCCCATCCCGCCCCTAACTCCGCCCAGTTCCGCCCATTCTCCGCCCCATGGCTGACTAATTTTTTTTAT
TTATGCAGAGGCCGAGGCCGCCTCGGCCTCTGAGCTATTCCAGAAGTAGTGAGGAGGCTTTTTTGGAGGC
CTAGGGACGTACCCAATTCGCCCTATAGTGAGTCGTATTACGCGCGCTCACTGGCCGTCGTTTTACAACG
TCGTGACTGGGAAAACCCTGGCGTTACCCAACTTAATCGCCTTGCAGCACATCCCCCTTTCGCCAGCTGG
CGTAATAGCGAAGAGGCCCGCACCGATCGCCCTTCCCAACAGTTGCGCAGCCTGAATGGCGAATGGG
[124 nt withheld, positions 348-471]
C
[91 nt withheld, positions 473-563]
A
[49 nt withheld, positions 565-613]
CCTTTGACGTTGGAGTCCACGTTCTTT
[37 nt withheld, positions 641-677]
ACCCTATCTCGGTCTATTCTTTTGATTTATAAGGGATTTTGCCGATTTCGGCCTATTGGTTAAAAAATGA
GCTGATTTAACAAAAATTTAACGCGAATTTTAACAAAATATTAACGCTTACAATTTAGGTGGCACTTTTC
GGGGAAATGTGCGCGGAACCCCTATTTGTTTATTTTTCTAAATACATTCAAATATGTATCCGCTCATGAG
ACAATAACCCTGATAAATGCTTCAATAATATTGAAAAAGGAAGAGTATGAGTATTCAACATTTCCGTGTC
GCCCTTATTCCCTTTTTTGCGGCATTTTGCCTTCCTGTTTTTGCTCACCCAGAAACGCTGGTGAAAGTAA
AAGATGCTGAAGATCAGTTGGGTGCACGAGTGGGTTACATCGAACTGGATCTCAACAGCGGTAAGATCCT
TGAGAGTTTTCGCCCCGAAGAACGTTTTCCAATGATGAGCACTTTTAAAGTTCTGCTATGTGGCGCGGTA
TTATCCCGTATTGACGCCGGGCAAGAGCAACTCGGTCGCCGCATACACTATTCTCAGAATGACTTGGTTG
AGTACTCACCAGTCACAGAAAAGCATCTTACGGATGGCATGACAGTAAGAGAATTATGCAGTGCTGCCAT
AACCATGAGTGATAACACTGCGGCCAACTTACTTCTGACAACGATCGGAGGACCGAAGGAGCTAACCGCT
TTTTTGCACAACATGGGGGATCATGTAACTCGCCTTGATCGTTGGGAACCGGAGCTGAATGAAGCCATAC
CAAACGACGAGCGTGACACCACGATGCCTGTAGCAATGGCAACAACGTTGCGCAAACTATTAACTGGCGA
ACTACTTACTCTAGCTTCCCGGCAACAATTAATAGACTGGATGGAGGCGGATAAAGTTGCAGGACCACTT
CTGCGCTCGGCCCTTCCGGCTGGCTGGTTTATTGCTGATAAATCTGGAGCCGGTGAGCGTGGGTCTCGCG
GTATCATTGCAGCACTGGGGCCAGATGGTAAGCCCTCCCGTATCGTAGTTATCTACACGACGGGGAGTCA
GGCAACTATGGATGAACGAAATAGACAGATCGCTGAGATAGGTGCCTCACTGATTAAGCATTGGTAACTG
TCAGACCAAGTTTACTCATATATACTTTAGATTGATTTAAAACTTCATTTTTAATTTAAAAGGATCTAGG
TGAAGATCCTTTTTGATAATCTCATGACCAAAATCCCTTAACGTGAGTTTTCGTTCCACTGAGCGTCAGA
CCCCGTAGAAAAGATCAAAGGATCTTCTTGAGATCCTTTTTTTCTGCGCGTAATCTGCTGCTTGCAAACA
AAAAAACCACCGCTACCAGCGGTGGTTTGTTTGCCGGATCAAGAGCTACCAACTCTTTTTCCGAAGGTAA
CTGGCTTCAGCAGAGCGCAGATACCAAATACTGTTCTTCTAGTGTAGCCGTAGTTAGGCCACCACTTCAA
GAACTCTGTAGCACCGCCTACATACCTCGCTCTGCTAATCCTGTTACCAGTGGCTGCTGCCAGTGGCGAT
AAGTCGTGTCTTACCGGGTTGGACTCAAGACGATAGTTACCGGATAAGGCGCAGCGGTCGGGCTGAACGG
GGGGTTCGTGCACACAGCCCAGCTTGGAGCGAACGACCTACACCGAACTGAGATACCTACAGCGTGAGCT
ATGAGAAAGCGCCACGCTTCCCGAAGGGAGAAAGGCGGACAGGTATCCGGTAAGCGGCAGGGTCGGAACA
GGAGAGCGCACGAGGGAGCTTCCAGGGGGAAACGCCTGGTATCTTTATAGTCCTGTCGGGTTTCGCCACC
TCTGACTTGAGCGTCGATTTTTGTGATGCTCGTCAGGGGGGCGGAGCCTATGGAAAAACGCCAGCAACGC
GGCCTTTTTACGGTTCCTGGCCTTTTGCTGGCCTTTTGCTCACATGTTCTTTCCTGCGTTATCCCCTGAT
TCTGTGGATAACCGTATTACCGCCTTTGAGTGAGCTGATACCGCTCGCCGCAGCCGAACGACCGAGCGCA
GCGAGTCAGTGAGCGAGGAAGCGGAAGAGCGCCCAATACGCAAACCGCCTCTCCCCGCGCGTTGGCCGAT
TCATTAATGCAGCTGGCACGACAGGTTTCCCGACTGGAAAGCGGGCAGTGAGCGCAACGCAATTAATGTG
AGTTAGCTCACTCATTAGGCACCCCAGGCTTTACACTTTATGCTTCCGGCTCGTATGTTGTGTGGAATTG
TGAGCGGATAACAATTTCACACAGGAAACAGCTATGACCATGATTACGCCAAGCGCGCAATTAACCCTCA
CTAAAGGGAACAAAAGCTGGAGCTGCAAGCTTAATGTAGTCTTATGCAATACTCTTGTAGTCTTGCAACA
TGGTAACGATGAGTTAGCAACATGCCTTACAAGGAGAGAAAAAGCACCGTGCATGGCGATTGGTGGAAGT
AAGGTGGTACGATCGTGCCTTATTAGGAAGGCAACAGACGGGTCTGACATGGATTGGACGAACCACTGAA
TTGCCGCATTGCAGAGATATTGTATTTAAGTGCCTAGCTCGATACATAAACGGGTCTCTCTGGTTAGACC
AGATCTGAGCCTGGGAGCTCTCTGGCTAACTAGGGAACCCACTGCTTAAGCCTCAATAAAGCTTGCCTTG
AGTGCTTCAAGTAGTGTGTGCCCGTCTGTTGTGTGACTCTGGTAACTAGAGATCCCTCAGACCCTTTTAG
TCAGTGTGGAAAATCTCTAGCAGTGGCGCCCGAACAGGGACTTGAAAGCGAAAGGGAAACCAGAGGAGCT
CTCTCGACGCAGGACTCGGCTTGCTGAAGCGCGCACGGCAAGAGGCGAGGGGCGGCGACTGGTGAGTACG
CCAAAAATTTTGACTAGCGGAGGCTAGAAGGAGAGAGATGGGTGCGAGAGCGTCAGTATTAAGCGGGGGA
GAATTAGATCGCGATGGGAAAAAATTCGGTTAAGGCCAGGGGGAAAGAAAAAATATAAATTAAAACATAT
AGTATGGGCAAGCAGGGAGCTAGAACGATTCGCAGTTAATCCTGGCCTGTTAGAAACATCAGAAGGCTGT
AGACAAATACTGGGACAGCTACAACCATCCCTTCAGACAGGATCAGAAGAACTTAGATCATTATATAATA
CAGTAGCAACCCTCTATTGTGTGCATCAAAGGATAGAGATAAAAGACACCAAGGAAGCTTTAGACAAGAT
AGAGGAAGAGCAAAACAAAAGTAAGACCACCGCACAGCAAGCGGCCGCTGATCTTCAGACCTGGAGGAGG
AGATATGAGGGACAATTGGAGAAGTGAATTATATAAATATAAAGTAGTAAAAATTGAACCATTAGGAGTA
GCACCCACCAAGGCAAAGAGAAGAGTGGTGCAGAGAGAAAAAAGAGCAGTGGGAATAGGAGCTTTGTTCC
TTGGGTTCTTGGGAGCAGCAGGAAGCACTATGGGCGCAGCGTCAATGACGCTGACGGTACAGGCCAGACA
ATTATTGTCTGGTATAGTGCAGCAGCAGAACAATTTGCTGAGGGCTATTGAGGCGCAACAGCATCTGTTG
CAACTCACAGTCTGGGGCATCAAGCAGCTCCAGGCAAGAATCCTGGCTGTGGAAAGATACCTAAAGGATC
AACAGCTCCTGGGGATTTGGGGTTGCTCTGGAAAACTCATTTGCACCACTGCTGTGCCTTGGAATGCTAG
TTGGAGTAATAAATCTCTGGAACAGATTTGGAATCACACGACCTGGATGGAGTGGGACAGAGAAATTAAC
AATTACACAAGCTTAATACACTCCTTAATTGAAGAATCGCAAAACCAGCAAGAAAAGAATGAACAAGAAT
TATTGGAATTAGATAAATGGGCAAGTTTGTGGAATTGGTTTAACATAACAAATTGGCTGTGGTATATAAA
ATTATTCATAATGATAGTAGGAGGCTTGGTAGGTTTAAGAATAGTTTTTGCTGTACTTTCTATAGTGAAT
AGAGTTAGGCAGGGATATTCACCATTATCGTTTCAGACCCACCTCCCAACCCCGAGGGGACCCGACAGGC
CCGAAGGAATAGAAGAAGAAGGTGGAGAGAGAGACAGAGACAGATCCATTCGATTAGTGAACGGATCTCG
ACGGTATCGATCACGAGACTAGTATCGAGCGGCCGCCCCCTTCACCGAGGGCCTATTTCCCATGATTCCT
TCATATTTGCATATACGATACAAGGCTGTTAGAGAGATAATTGGAATTAATTTGACTGTAAACACAAAGA
TATTAGTACAAAATACGTGACGTAGAAAGTAATAATTTCTTGGGTAGTTTGCAGTTTTAAAATTATGTTT
TAAAATGGACTATCATATGCTTACCGTAACTTGAAAGTATTTCGATTTCTTGGCTTTATATATCTTGTGG
AAAGGACGAAACACCGGGTCTTCGAGAAGACCTGTTTTAGAGCTAGAAATAGCAAGTTAAAATAAGGCTA
GTCCGTTATCAACTTGAAAAAGTGGCACCGAGTCGGTGCTTTTTTTAATTCTCGACCTCGAGACAAATGG
CAGTATTCATCCACAATTTTAAAAGAAAAGGGGGGATTGGGGGGTACAGTGCAGGGGAAAGAATAGTAGA
CATAATAGCAACAGACATACAAACTAAAGAATTACAAAAACAAATTACAAAAATTCAAAATTTTCGGGTT
TATTACAGGGACAGCAGAGATCCACTTTGGCCGCGGCTCGAGGCGATAAGCTTTGCAAAGATGGATAAAG
TTTTAAACAGAGAGGAATCTTTGCAGCTAATGGACCTTCTAGGTCTTGAAAGGAGTGGGAATTGGCTCCG
GTGCCCGTCAGTGGGCAGAGCGCACATCGCCCACAGTCCCCGAGAAGTTGGGGGGAGGGGTCGGCAATTG
AACCGGTGCCTAGAGAAGGTGGCGCGGGGTAAACTGGGAAAGTGATGTCGTGTACTGGCTCCGCCTTTTT
CCCGAGGGTGGGGGAGAACCGTATATAAGTGCAGTAGTCGCCGTGAACGTTCTTTTTCGCAACGGGTTTG
CCGCCAGAACACAGGTAAGTGCCGTGTGTGGTTCCCGCGGGCCTGGCCTCTTTACGGGTTATGGCCCTTG
CGTGCCTTGAATTACTTCCACCTGGCTGCAGTACGTGATTCTTGATCCCGAGCTTCGGGTTGGAAGTGGG
TGGGAGAGTTCGAGGCCTTGCGCTTAAGGAGCCCCTTCGCCTCGTGCTTGAGTTGAGGCCTGGCCTGGGC
GCTGGGGCCGCCGCGTGCGAATCTGGTGGCACCTTCGCGCCTGTCTCGCTGCTTTCGATAAGTCTCTAGC
CATTTAAAATTTTTGATGACCTGCTGCGACGCTTTTTTTCTGGCAAGATAGTCTTGTAAATGCGGGCCAA
GATCTGCACACTGGTATTTCGGTTTTTGGGGCCGCGGGCGGCGACGGGGCCCGTGCGTCCCAGCGCACAT
GTTCGGCGAGGCGGGGCCTGCGAGCGCGGCCACCGAGAATCGGACGGGGGTAGTCTCAAGCTGGCCGGCC
TGCTCTGGTGCCTGGCCTCGCGCCGCCGTGTATCGCCCCGCCCTGGGCGGCAAGGCTGGCCCGGTCGGCA
CCAGTTGCGTGAGCGGAAAGATGGCCGCTTCCCGGCCCTGCTGCAGGGAGCTCAAAATGGAGGACGCGGC
GCTCGGGAGAGCGGGCGGGTGAGTCACCCACACAAAGGAAAAGGGCCTTTCCGTCCTCAGCCGTCGCTTC
ATGTGACTCCACGGAGTACCGGGCGCCGTCCAGGCACCTCGATTAGTTCTCGAGCTTTTGGAGTACGTCG
TCTTTAGGTTGGGGGGAGGGGTTTTATGCGATGGAGTTTCCCCACACTGAGTGGGTGGAGACTGAAGTTA
GGCCAGCTTGGCACTTGATGTAATTCTCCTTGGAATTTGCCCTTTTTGAGTTTGGATCTTGGTTCATTCT
CAAGCCTCAGACAGTGGTTCAAAGTTTTTTTCTTCCATTTCAGGTGTCGTGAGGAATTCTGCAGTCGATC
GACGGTACCGCGGGCCCGGGATCCACGGTCGCCACCATGGGCGAGGACCAGGTGGACCCCAGGCTGATCG
ACGGCAAGGGAGGAGGCGGGGGAGGGAGCGGCTTCGCCAACGAGCTGGGCCCCAGGCTGATGGGCAAGTG
CGGAGGAGGCGGGGGAGGGAAGGAGACCGCCGCCGCCAAGTTCGAGAGGCAGCACATGGACAGCGGCATG
CTGATGGTGAGCAAGGGCGAGGAGGATAACATGGCCATCATCAAGGAGTTCATGCGCTTCAAGGTGCACA
TGGAGGGCTCCGTGAACGGCCACGAGTTCGAGATCGAGGGCGAGGGCGAGGGCCGCCCCTACGAGGGCAC
CCAGACCGCCAAGCTGAAGGTGACCAAGGGTGGCCCCCTGCCCTTCGCCTGGGACATCCTGTCCCCTCAG
TTCATGTACGGCTCCAAGGCCTACGTGAAGCACCCCGCCGACATCCCCGACTACTTGAAGCTGTCCTTCC
CCGAGGGCTTCAAGTGGGAGCGCGTGATGAACTTCGAGGACGGCGGCGTGGTGACCGTGACCCAGGACTC
CTCCCTGCAGGACGGCGAGTTCATCTACAAGGTGAAGCTGCGCGGCACCAACTTCCCCTCCGACGGCCCC
GTAATGCAGAAGAAGACCATGGGCTGGGAGGCCTCCTCCGAGCGGATGTACCCCGAGGACGGCGCCCTGA
AGGGCGAGATCAAGCAGAGGCTGAAGCTGAAGGACGGCGGCCACTACGACGCTGAGGTCAAGACCACCTA
CAAGGCCAAGAAGCCCGTGCAGCTGCCCGGCGCCTACAACGTCAACATCAAGTTGGACATCACCTCCCAC
AACGAGGACTACACCATCGTGGAACAGTACGAACGCGCCGAGGGCCGCCACTCCACCGGCGGCATGGACG
AGCTGTACAAGAAACGGCCAGCCGAGGATATGGAGGAAGAACAAGCCTTTAAACGATCTCGATAAAGCGG
CCGCGTCGACAATCAACCTCTGGATTACAAAATTTGTGAAAGATTGACTGGTATTCTTAACTATGTTGCT
CCTTTTACGCTATGTGGATACGCTGCTTTAATGCCTTTGTATCATGCTATTGCTTCCCGTATGGCTTTCA
TTTTCTCCTCCTTGTATAAATCCTGGTTGCTGTCTCTTTATGAGGAGTTGTGGCCCGTTGTCAGGCAACG
TGGCGTGGTGTGCACTGTGTTTGCTGACGCAACCCCCACTGGTTGGGGCATTGCCACCACCTGTCAGCTC
CTTTCCGGGACTTTCGCTTTCCCCCTCCCTATTGCCACGGCGGAACTCATCGCCGCCTGCCTTGCCCGCT
GCTGGACAGGGGCTCGGCTGTTGGGCACTGACAATTCCGTGGTGTTGTCGGGGAAGCTGACGTCCTTTCC
ATGGCTGCTCGCCTGTGTTGCCACCTGGATTCTGCGCGGGACGTCCTTCTGCTACGTCCCTTCGGCCCTC
AATCCAGCGGACCTTCCTTCCCGCGGCCTGCTGCCGGCTCTGCGGCCTCTTCCGCATCTTCGCCTTCGCC
CTCAGACGAGTCGGATCTCCCTTTGGGCCGCCTCCCCGCCTGGGTACCTTTAAGACCAATGACTTACAAG
GCAGCTGTAGATCTTAGCCACTTTTTAAAAGAAAAGGGGGGACTGGAAGGGCTAATTCACTCCCAACGAA
GATAAGATCTGCTTTTTGCTTGTACTGGGTCTCTCTGGTTAGACCAGATCTGAGCCTGGGAGCTCTCTGG
CTAACTAGGGAACCCACTGCTTAAGCCTCAATAAAGCTTGCCTTGAGTGCTTCAAGTAGTGTGTGCCCGT
CTGTTGTGTGACTCTGGTAACTAGAGATCCCTCAGACCCTTTTAGTCAGTGTGGAAAATCTCTAGCAGTA
GTAGTTCATGTCATCTTATTATTCAGTATTTATAACTTGCAAAGAAATGAATATCAGAGAGTGAGAGGAA
CTTGTTTATTGCAGCTTATAATGGTTACAAATAAAGCAATAGCATCACAAATTTCACAAATAAAGCATTT
TTTTCACTGCATTCTAGTTGTGGTTTGTCCAAACTCATCAATGTATCTTATCATGTCTGGCTCTAGCTAT
CCCGCCCCTAACTC
